Addgene plasmid #104356: pEMS2143
Purpose: AAV plasmid with smCBA promoter driving expression of emerald GFP (EmGFP) reporter. Contains WPRE.
Depositing lab: Elizabeth Simpson. Depositing organization: University of British Columbia. Publication: New MiniPromoter Ple345 (NEFL) Drives Strong and Specific Expression in Retinal Ganglion Cells of Mouse and Primate Retina. Simpson E, Korecki AJ, Fornes O, McGill TJ, Cueva-Vargas JL, Agostinone J, Farkas RA, Hickmott JW, Lam SL, Mathelier A, Renner LM, Stoddard J, Zhou M, Di Polo A, Neuringer M, Wasserman WW. Hum Gene Ther. 2018 Jul 31. doi: 10.1089/hum.2018.118. PubMed 30062914.
Backbone
  Vector backbone: AAV2
  Vector type: AAV
Growth in bacteria
  Bacterial resistance: Ampicillin, 100 μg/mL
  Growth temperature: 30°C
  Growth strain: NEB Stable
  Copy number: Low Copy
Gene/Insert
  Gene/Insert name: ssAAV-smCBA-EmGFP-WPRE (alt name: EmGFP)
  Species: Synthetic
  Promoter: smCBA
  Cloning method: Restriction Enzyme; 5′ cloning site unknown (unknown if destroyed); 3′ cloning site unknown (unknown if destroyed)
  Sequencing primers: 5′ pCAG-F; 3′ WPRE-R
Terms and licenses: Academic/Nonprofit Terms; Industry Terms: Not Available to Industry
Depositor comments: Please see the annotated GenBank file and the additional image file for the specific location of features in this plasmid. For additional information, please see de Leeuw et al., PMID 27164903
How to cite: pEMS2143 was a gift from Elizabeth Simpson (Addgene plasmid # 104356 ; http://n2t.net/addgene:104356 ; RRID:Addgene_104356)
