[The description below was written by a language model from this plasmid's Addgene catalogue record and pLannotate feature annotations shown in this document.]
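Description:
pEMS2143 is a single-stranded AAV transfer (cis) plasmid built on an AAV2 backbone, in which two AAV2 inverted terminal repeats flank a reporter expression cassette so that the intervening DNA can be replicated and packaged into recombinant AAV particles when rep, cap and helper functions are supplied in trans. The sequenced plasmid is about 5.95 kb. Outside the ITRs it carries a bacterial backbone with a ColE1/pUC-type origin, an f1 phage origin, and a β-lactamase gene under its own promoter for ampicillin selection. Remnants of a lac region (lacI and lacZα fragments, CAP site, lac promoter and operator) are left over from the parental cloning vector. The catalogue lists the plasmid as low copy although the annotated origin is of the high-copy type. The record also specifies a recombination-deficient host strain, consistent with the known instability of ITRs in bacteria.

The payload is the smCBA promoter, a shortened form of the hybrid CMV enhancer/chicken β-actin promoter. It is annotated here as the CMV immediate-early enhancer, the chicken β-actin promoter and truncated intron sequences, followed by a chimeric intron. This strong, ubiquitous promoter drives a mammalian codon-optimized Emerald GFP (EmGFP) coding sequence. Downstream, a WPRE enhances transcript stability and expression. An SV40 polyadenylation signal follows, although the automated annotation places it on the reverse strand, next to a small large T antigen fragment.

In the depositors' MiniPromoter work, which tested small cell-type-specific promoters such as Ple345 (NEFL) in mouse and primate retina, a construct like this would plausibly serve as a ubiquitous-expression comparator for the restricted promoters, though the record does not state this role explicitly.
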