Features (pLannotate 1.2.2; 20 found; start..end, strand, type, name):
     11..141     -  repeat_region  AAV2 ITR (fragment): inverted terminal repeat of adeno-associated virus serotype 2 inverted
    226..590     +  enhancer       CMV enhancer: human cytomegalovirus immediate early enhancer
    592..869     +  promoter       chicken β-actin promoter: No description available
    870..1006    +  intron         hybrid intron (fragment): hybrid between chicken β-actin (CBA) and minute virus of mice (MMV) introns (Gray et al., 2011)
   1078..1118    +  intron         β-globin intron (fragment): intron from rabbit β-globin gene
   1201..1333    +  intron         chimeric intron: chimera between introns from human β-globin and immunoglobulin heavy chain genes
   1360..2079    +  CDS            EmGFP: Emerald GFP mammalian codon-optimized
   2094..2680    +  misc_feature   WPRE: woodchuck hepatitis virus posttranscriptional regulatory element
   2695..2816    -  polyA_signal   SV40 poly(A) signal: SV40 polyadenylation signal
   2839..2907    -  CDS            large T antigen (fragment): large T antigen from SV40 (simian virus 40)
   3012..3142    +  repeat_region  AAV2 ITR (fragment): inverted terminal repeat of adeno-associated virus serotype 2 inverted
   3156..3313    +  CDS            lacZα (fragment): LacZα fragment of β-galactosidase; lacZ fragment
   3318..3746    +  rep_origin     f1 ori (sequence partly withheld): f1 bacteriophage origin of replication; arrow indicates direction of (+) strand synthesis
   3799..3903    +  promoter       AmpR promoter: bla
   3904..4764    +  CDS            AmpR: β-lactamase; bla; confers resistance to ampicillin, carbenicillin, and related antibiotics
   4935..5523    +  rep_origin     ori: high-copy-number ColE1/pMB1/pBR322/pUC origin of replication
   5706..5798    +  CDS            lacI (fragment): lac repressor; lacI; The lac repressor binds to the lac operator to inhibit transcription in E. coli. This inhibition can be relieved by adding lactose or isopropyl-β-D-thiogalactopyranoside (IPTG).
   5811..5832    +  protein_bind   CAP binding site: CAP binding activates transcription in the presence of cAMP. E. coli catabolite activator protein
   5847..5877    +  promoter       lac promoter: promoter for the E. coli lac operon
   5885..5901    +  protein_bind   lac operator: The lac repressor binds to the lac operator to inhibit transcription in E. coli. This inhibition can be relieved by adding lactose or isopropyl-β-D-thiogalactopyranoside (IPTG). lac repressor encoded by lacI
>Addgene plasmid #104356 | pEMS2143 | addgene full sequence | sequence record 249035 | Addgene NGS Result
CCTTAATTAGGCTGCGCGCTCGCTCGCTCACTGAGGCCGCCCGGGCAAAGCCCGGGCGTCGGGCGACCTT
TGGTCGCCCGGCCTCAGTGAGCGAGCGAGCGCGCAGAGAGGGAGTGGCCAACTCCATCACTAGGGGTTCC
TTGTAGTTAATGATTAACCCGCCATGCTACTTATCTACGTAGCCATGCTCTAGGAAGATCGGAATTCCCT
AGGCCGGCCGGTACCCTAGTTATTAATAGTAATCAATTACGGGGTCATTAGTTCATAGCCCATATATGGA
GTTCCGCGTTACATAACTTACGGTAAATGGCCCGCCTGGCTGACCGCCCAACGACCCCCGCCCATTGACG
TCAATAATGACGTATGTTCCCATAGTAACGCCAATAGGGACTTTCCATTGACGTCAATGGGTGGACTATT
TACGGTAAACTGCCCACTTGGCAGTACATCAAGTGTATCATATGCCAAGTACGCCCCCTATTGACGTCAA
TGACGGTAAATGGCCCGCCTGGCATTATGCCCAGTACATGACCTTATGGGACTTTCCTACTTGGCAGTAC
ATCTACGTATTAGTCATCGCTATTACCATGGTCGAGGTGAGCCCCACGTTCTGCTTCACTCTCCCCATCT
CCCCCCCCTCCCCACCCCCAATTTTGTATTTATTTATTTTTTAATTATTTTGTGCAGCGATGGGGGCGGG
GGGGGGGGGGGGGCGCGCGCCRGGSGGGGSGGGGSGGGGSGRGGGGSGGGGSGGGGCGAGGCGGAGAGGT
GCGGCGGCAGCCAATCAGAGCGGCGCGCTCCGAAAGTTTCCTTTTATGGCGAGGCGGCGGCGGCGGCGGC
CCTATAAAAAGCGAAGCGCGCGGCGGGCGGGAGTCGCTGCGACGCTGCCTTCGCCCCGTGCCCCGCTCCG
CCGCCGCCTCGCGCCGCCCGCCCCGGCTCTGACTGACCGCGTTACTCCCACAGGTGAGCGGGCGGGACGG
CCCTTCTCCTCCGGGCTGTAATTAGCGCTTGGTTTAATGACGGCTTGTTTCTTTTCTGTGGCTGCGTGAA
AGCCTTGAGGGGCTCCGGGAGCTAGAGCCTCTGCTAACCATGTTCATGCCTTCTTCTTTTTCCTACAGCT
CCTGGGCAACGTGCTGGTTATTGTGCTGTCTCATCATTTTGGCAAAGGCGCGCCGAAGTTGGTCGTGAGG
CACTGGGCAGGTAAGTATCAAGGTTACAAGACAGGTTTAAGGAGACCAATAGAAACTGGGCTTGTCGAGA
CAGAGAAGACTCTTGCGTTTCTGATAGGCACCTATTGGTCTTACTGACATCCACTTTGCCTTTCTCTCCA
CAGGTGTCCACTCCCAGGCGGCCGCCACCATGGTGAGCAAGGGCGAGGAGCTGTTCACCGGGGTGGTGCC
CATCCTGGTCGAGCTGGACGGCGACGTAAACGGCCACAAGTTCAGCGTGTCCGGCGAGGGCGAGGGCGAT
GCCACCTACGGCAAGCTGACCCTGAAGTTCATCTGCACCACCGGCAAGCTGCCCGTGCCCTGGCCCACCC
TCGTGACCACCTTCACCTACGGCGTGCAGTGCTTCGCCCGCTACCCCGACCACATGAAGCAGCACGACTT
CTTCAAGTCCGCCATGCCCGAAGGCTACGTCCAGGAGCGCACCATCTTCTTCAAGGACGACGGCAACTAC
AAGACCCGCGCCGAGGTGAAGTTCGAGGGCGACACCCTGGTGAACCGCATCGAGCTGAAGGGCATCGACT
TCAAGGAGGACGGCAACATCCTGGGGCACAAGCTGGAGTACAACTACAACAGCCACAAGGTCTATATCAC
CGCCGACAAGCAGAAGAACGGCATCAAGGTGAACTTCAAGACCCGCCACAACATCGAGGACGGCAGCGTG
CAGCTCGCCGACCACTACCAGCAGAACACCCCCATCGGCGACGGCCCCGTGCTGCTGCCCGACAACCACT
ACCTGAGCACCCAGTCCGCCCTGAGCAAAGACCCCAACGAGAAGCGCGATCACATGGTCCTGCTGGAGTT
CGTGACCGCCGCCGGGATCACTCTCGGCATGGACGAGCTGTACAAGTAAGCGGCCGCGATCGCTCAACCT
CTGGATTACAAAATTTGTGAAAGATTGACTGGTATTCTTAACTATGTTGCTCCTTTTACGCTATGTGGAT
ACGCTGCTTTAATGCCTTTGTATCATGCTATTGCTTCCCGTATGGCTTTCATTTTCTCCTCCTTGTATAA
ATCCTGGTTGCTGTCTCTTTATGAGGAGTTGTGGCCCGTTGTCAGGCAACGTGGCGTGGTGTGCACTGTG
TTTGCTGACGCAACCCCCACTGGTTGGGGCATTGCCACCACCTGTCAGCTCCTTTCCGGGACTTTCGCTT
TCCCCCTCCCTATTGCCACGGCGGAACTCATCGCCGCCTGCCTTGCCCGCTGCTGGACAGGGGCTCGGCT
GTTGGGCACTGACAATTCCGTGGTGTTGTCGGGGAAATCATCGTCCTTTCCTTGGCTGCTCGCCTGTGTT
GCCACCTGGATTCTGCGCGGGACGTCCTTCTGCTACGTCCCTTCGGCCCTCAATCCAGCGGACCTTCCTT
CCCGCGGCCTGCTGCCGGCTCTGCGGCCTCTTCCGCGTCTTCGCCTTCGCCCTCAGACGAGTCGGATCTC
CCTTTGGGCCGCCTCCCCGCGATCGCAGACATGATAAGATACATTGATGAGTTTGGACAAACCACAACTA
GAATGCAGTGAAAAAAATGCTTTATTTGTGAAATTTGTGATGCTATTGCTTTATTTGTAACCATTATAAG
CTGCAATAAACAAGTTAACAACAACAATTGCATTCATTTTATGTTTCAGGTTCAGGGGGAGATGTGGGAG
GTTTTTTAAAGCAAGTAAAACCTCTACAAATGTGGTAGTCGAAATTCCCGATAAGGATCTTCGTCGACGA
ATTCCCGATAAGGATCTTCCTAGAGCATGGCTACGTAGATAAGTAGCATGGCGGGTTAATCATTAACTAC
AAGGAACCCCTAGTGATGGAGTTGGCCACTCCCTCTCTGCGCGCTCGCTCGCTCACTGAGGCCGGGCGAC
CAAAGGTCGCCCGACGCCCGGGCTTTGCCCGGGCGGCCTCAGTGAGCGAGCGAGCGCGCAGCCTTAATTA
ACCTAATTCACTGGCCGTCGTTTTACAACGTCGTGACTGGGAAAACCCTGGCGTTACCCAACTTAATCGC
CTTGCAGCACATCCCCCTTTCGCCAGCTGGCGTAATAGCGAAGAGGCCCGCACCGATCGCCCTTCCCAAC
AGTTGCGCAGCCTGAATGGCGAATGGG
[124 nt withheld, positions 3318-3441]
C
[91 nt withheld, positions 3443-3533]
A
[49 nt withheld, positions 3535-3583]
CCTTTGACGTTGGAGTCCACGTTCTTT
[37 nt withheld, positions 3611-3647]
ACCCTATCTCGGTCTATTCTTTTGATTTATAAGGGATTTTGCCGATTTCGGCCTATTGGTTAAAAAATGA
GCTGATTTAACAAAAATTTAACGCGAATTTTAACAAAATATTAACGCTTACAATTTAGGTGGCACTTTTC
GGGGAAATGTGCGCGGAACCCCTATTTGTTTATTTTTCTAAATACATTCAAATATGTATCCGCTCATGAG
ACAATAACCCTGATAAATGCTTCAATAATATTGAAAAAGGAAGAGTATGAGTATTCAACATTTCCGTGTC
GCCCTTATTCCCTTTTTTGCGGCATTTTGCCTTCCTGTTTTTGCTCACCCAGAAACGCTGGTGAAAGTAA
AAGATGCTGAAGATCAGTTGGGTGCACGAGTGGGTTACATCGAACTGGATCTCAACAGCGGTAAGATCCT
TGAGAGTTTTCGCCCCGAAGAACGTTTTCCAATGATGAGCACTTTTAAAGTTCTGCTATGTGGCGCGGTA
TTATCCCGTATTGACGCCGGGCAAGAGCAACTCGGTCGCCGCATACACTATTCTCAGAATGACTTGGTTG
AGTACTCACCAGTCACAGAAAAGCATCTTACGGATGGCATGACAGTAAGAGAATTATGCAGTGCTGCCAT
AACCATGAGTGATAACACTGCGGCCAACTTACTTCTGACAACGATCGGAGGACCGAAGGAGCTAACCGCT
TTTTTGCACAACATGGGGGATCATGTAACTCGCCTTGATCGTTGGGAACCGGAGCTGAATGAAGCCATAC
CAAACGACGAGCGTGACACCACGATGCCTGTAGCAATGGCAACAACGTTGCGCAAACTATTAACTGGCGA
ACTACTTACTCTAGCTTCCCGGCAACAATTAATAGACTGGATGGAGGCGGATAAAGTTGCAGGACCACTT
CTGCGCTCGGCCCTTCCGGCTGGCTGGTTTATTGCTGATAAATCTGGAGCCGGTGAGCGTGGGTCTCGCG
GTATCATTGCAGCACTGGGGCCAGATGGTAAGCCCTCCCGTATCGTAGTTATCTACACGACGGGGAGTCA
GGCAACTATGGATGAACGAAATAGACAGATCGCTGAGATAGGTGCCTCACTGATTAAGCATTGGTAACTG
TCAGACCAAGTTTACTCATATATACTTTAGATTGATTTAAAACTTCATTTTTAATTTAAAAGGATCTAGG
TGAAGATCCTTTTTGATAATCTCATGACCAAAATCCCTTAACGTGAGTTTTCGTTCCACTGAGCGTCAGA
CCCCGTAGAAAAGATCAAAGGATCTTCTTGAGATCCTTTTTTTCTGCGCGTAATCTGCTGCTTGCAAACA
AAAAAACCACCGCTACCAGCGGTGGTTTGTTTGCCGGATCAAGAGCTACCAACTCTTTTTCCGAAGGTAA
CTGGCTTCAGCAGAGCGCAGATACCAAATACTGTTCTTCTAGTGTAGCCGTAGTTAGGCCACCACTTCAA
GAACTCTGTAGCACCGCCTACATACCTCGCTCTGCTAATCCTGTTACCAGTGGCTGCTGCCAGTGGCGAT
AAGTCGTGTCTTACCGGGTTGGACTCAAGACGATAGTTACCGGATAAGGCGCAGCGGTCGGGCTGAACGG
GGGGTTCGTGCACACAGCCCAGCTTGGAGCGAACGACCTACACCGAACTGAGATACCTACAGCGTGAGCT
ATGAGAAAGCGCCACGCTTCCCGAAGGGAGAAAGGCGGACAGGTATCCGGTAAGCGGCAGGGTCGGAACA
GGAGAGCGCACGAGGGAGCTTCCAGGGGGAAACGCCTGGTATCTTTATAGTCCTGTCGGGTTTCGCCACC
TCTGACTTGAGCGTCGATTTTTGTGATGCTCGTCAGGGGGGCGGAGCCTATGGAAAAACGCCAGCAACGC
GGCCTTTTTACGGTTCCTGGCCTTTTGCTGGCCTTTTGCTCACATGTTCTTTCCTGCGTTATCCCCTGAT
TCTGTGGATAACCGTATTACCGCCTTTGAGTGAGCTGATACCGCTCGCCGCAGCCGAACGACCGAGCGCA
GCGAGTCAGTGAGCGAGGAAGCGGAAGAGCGCCCAATACGCAAACCGCCTCTCCCCGCGCGTTGGCCGAT
TCATTAATGCAGCTGGCACGACAGGTTTCCCGACTGGAAAGCGGGCAGTGAGCGCAACGCAATTAATGTG
AGTTAGCTCACTCATTAGGCACCCCAGGCTTTACACTTTATGCTTCCGGCTCGTATGTTGTGTGGAATTG
TGAGCGGATAACAATTTCACACAGGAAACAGCTATGACCATGATTACGCCAGATTTAATTAAGG
